>Addgene plasmid #159579 | R711-X04-566: His6-MBP-tev-Hs.NF1iso2 (1198-1530) | addgene full sequence | sequence record 313283 | Addgene NGS Result
TTAATACGACTCACTATAGGGGAATTGTGAGCGGATAACAATTCCCCTCTAGAAATAATTTTGTTTAACT
TTAAGAAGGAGATATACATATGAGATCCCATCACCATCACCATCACGGCAAAATCGAAGAAGGTAAACTG
GTAATCTGGATTAACGGCGATAAAGGCTATAACGGTCTCGCTGAAGTCGGTAAGAAATTCGAGAAAGATA
CCGGAATTAAAGTCACCGTTGAGCATCCGGATAAACTGGAAGAGAAATTCCCACAGGTTGCGGCAACTGG
CGATGGCCCTGACATTATCTTCTGGGCACACGACCGCTTTGGTGGCTACGCTCAATCTGGCCTGTTGGCT
GAAATCACCCCGGACAAAGCGTTCCAGGACAAGCTGTATCCGTTTACCTGGGATGCCGTACGTTACAACG
GCAAGCTGATTGCTTACCCGATCGCTGTTGAAGCGTTATCGCTGATTTATAACAAAGATCTGCTGCCGAA
CCCGCCAAAAACCTGGGAAGAGATCCCGGCGCTGGATAAAGAACTGAAAGCGAAAGGTAAGAGCGCGCTG
ATGTTCAACCTGCAAGAACCGTACTTCACCTGGCCGCTGATTGCTGCTGACGGGGGTTATGCGTTCAAGT
ATGAAAACGGCAAGTACGACATTAAAGACGTGGGCGTGGATAACGCTGGCGCGAAAGCGGGTCTGACCTT
CCTGGTTGACCTGATTAAAAACAAACACATGAATGCAGACACCGATTACTCCATCGCAGAAGCTGCCTTT
AATAAAGGCGAAACAGCGATGACCATCAACGGCCCGTGGGCATGGTCCAACATCGACACCAGCAAAGTGA
ATTATGGTGTAACGGTACTGCCGACCTTCAAGGGTCAACCATCCAAACCGTTCGTTGGCGTGCTGAGCGC
AGGTATTAACGCCGCCAGTCCGAACAAAGAGCTGGCAAAAGAGTTCCTCGAAAACTATCTGCTGACTGAT
GAAGGTCTGGAAGCGGTTAATAAAGACAAACCGCTGGGTGCCGTAGCGCTGAAGTCTTACGAGGAAGAGT
TGGCGAAAGATCCACGTATTGCCGCCACCATGGAAAACGCCCAGAAAGGTGAAATCATGCCGAACATCCC
GCAGATGTCCGCTTTCTGGTATGCCGTGCGTACTGCGGTGATCAACGCCGCCAGCGGTCGTCAGACTGTC
GATGAAGCCCTGAAAGACGCGCAGACTAATTCGGGATCTGATATCACAAGTTTGTACAAAAAAGTTGGCG
AAAACCTGTACTTCCAAGGCGAGACTGTGCTGGCCGACAGATTCGAGAGACTGGTGGAACTGGTGACCAT
GATGGGCGACCAGGGCGAGCTGCCTATTGCCATGGCCCTGGCCAACGTGGTGCCCTGTAGCCAGTGGGAT
GAGCTGGCCAGGGTCCTCGTCACACTGTTCGACAGCCGGCACCTGCTGTACCAGCTGCTGTGGAATATGT
TCAGCAAAGAGGTGGAGCTGGCCGACTCCATGCAGACCCTGTTCAGAGGCAACTCCCTGGCCAGCAAGAT
CATGACCTTTTGCTTCAAGGTGTACGGCGCCACCTACCTGCAGAAGCTGCTGGACCCCCTGCTGAGGATC
GTGATCACCAGCAGCGACTGGCAGCACGTGAGCTTCGAGGTGGACCCCACCAGACTGGAACCCAGCGAGA
GCCTGGAAGAGAACCAGCGGAACCTGCTGCAGATGACCGAGAAGTTCTTCCACGCCATCATCAGCAGCAG
CTCCGAGTTCCCCCCCCAGCTGAGAAGCGTGTGCCACTGCCTGTACCAGGTGGTGTCCCAGCGGTTCCCC
CAGAATAGCATCGGCGCCGTGGGCAGCGCCATGTTCCTGCGGTTCATCAACCCTGCCATCGTGAGCCCTT
ACGAGGCCGGCATCCTGGATAAGAAGCCCCCTCCCCGGATCGAGAGGGGCCTGAAGCTGATGAGCAAGAT
TCTGCAGAGCATTGCCAACCACGTGCTGTTTACCAAGGAAGAGCACATGCGGCCCTTCAACGACTTCGTG
AAGAGCAACTTCGACGCCGCCAGGCGGTTCTTCCTGGATATCGCCAGCGACTGCCCTACCAGCGACGCCG
TGAACCACAGCCTGTCCTTCATCAGCGACGGCAACGTCCTGGCCCTGCATAGACTGCTGTGGAACAACCA
GGAAAAGATCGGCCAGTACCTGAGCAGCAACCGGGACCACAAGGCTGTGGGCAGGCGGCCCTTCGATAAG
ATGGCCACCCTGCTGGCCTATCTGGGCCCTCCCGAGCACTAATCAACTTTCTTGTACAAAGTGGTGATAT
CGCTAGCTAGATAGCTAGAAGCTTGCGGCCGCACAGCTGTATACACGTGCAAGCCAGCCAGAACTCGCTC
CTGAAGACCCAGAGGATCTCGAGCACCACCACCACCACCACTAATGTTAATTAAGTTGGGCGTTCCTAGG
CTGATAAAACAGAATTTGCCTGGCGGCAGTAGCGCGGTGGTCCCACCTGACCCCATGCCGAACTCAGAAG
TGAAACGCCGTAGCGCCGATGGTAGTGTGGGGTCTCCCCATGCGAGAGTAGGGAACTGCCAGGCATCAAA
TAAAACGAAAGGCTCAGTCGAAAGACTGGGCCTTTCGTTTTATCTGTTGTTTGTCGGTGAACGCTCTCCT
GAGTAGGACAAATCCGCCGGGAGCGGATTTGAACGTTGCGAAGCAACGGCCCGGAGGGTGGCGGGCAGGA
CGCCCGCCATAAACTGCCAGGCATCAAATTAAGCAGAAGGCCATCCTGACGGATGGCCTTTTTGCGTTTC
TACAAACTCTTTTGTTTATTTTTCTAAATACATTCAAATATGTATCCGCTGAGCAATAACTAGCATAACC
CCTTGGGGCCTCTAAACGGGTCTTGAGGGGTTTTTTGCTGAAAGGAGGAACTATATCCGGATTGGCGAAT
GGG
[124 nt withheld, positions 2944-3067]
C
[91 nt withheld, positions 3069-3159]
A
[49 nt withheld, positions 3161-3209]
CCTTTGACGTTGGAGTCCACGTTCTTT
[37 nt withheld, positions 3237-3273]
ACCCTATCTCGGTCTATTCTTTTGATTTATAAGGGATTTTGCCGATTTCGGCCTATTGGTTAAAAAATGA
GCTGATTTAACAAAAATTTAACGCGAATTTTAACAAAATATTAACGTTTACAATTTCTGGCGGCACGATG
GCATGAGATTATCAAAAAGGATCTTCACCTAGATCCTTTTAAATTAAAAATGAAGTTTTAAATCAATCTA
AAGTATATATGAGTAAACTTGGTCTGACAGTTACCAATGCTTAATCAGTGAGGCACCTATCTCAGCGATC
TGTCTATTTCGTTCATCCATAGTTGCCTGACTCCCCGTCGTGTAGATAACTACGATACGGGAGGGCTTAC
CATCTGGCCCCAGTGCTGCAATGATACCGCGAGACCCACGCTCACCGGCTCCAGATTTATCAGCAATAAA
CCAGCCAGCCGGAAGGGCCGAGCGCAGAAGTGGTCCTGCAACTTTATCCGCCTCCATCCAGTCTATTAAT
TGTTGCCGGGAAGCTAGAGTAAGTAGTTCGCCAGTTAATAGTTTGCGCAACGTTGTTGCCATTGCTACAG
GCATCGTGGTGTCACGCTCGTCGTTTGGTATGGCTTCATTCAGCTCCGGTTCCCAACGATCAAGGCGAGT
TACATGATCCCCCATGTTGTGCAAAAAAGCGGTTAGCTCCTTCGGTCCTCCGATCGTTGTCAGAAGTAAG
TTGGCCGCAGTGTTATCACTCATGGTTATGGCAGCACTGCATAATTCTCTTACTGTCATGCCATCCGTAA
GATGCTTTTCTGTGACTGGTGAGTACTCAACCAAGTCATTCTGAGAATAGTGTATGCGGCGACCGAGTTG
CTCTTGCCCGGCGTCAATACGGGATAATACCGCGCCACATAGCAGAACTTTAAAAGTGCTCATCATTGGA
AAACGTTCTTCGGGGCGAAAACTCTCAAGGATCTTACCGCTGTTGAGATCCAGTTCGATGTAACCCACTC
GTGCACCCAACTGATCTTCAGCATCTTTTACTTTCACCAGCGTTTCTGGGTGAGCAAAAACAGGAAGGCA
AAATGCCGCAAAAAAGGGAATAAGGGCGACACGGAAATGTTGAATACTCATACTCTTCCTTTTTCAATCA
TGATTGAAGCATTTATCAGGGTTATTGTCTCATGAGCGGATACATATTTGAATGTATTTAGAAAAATAAA
CAAATAGGTCATGACCAAAATCCCTTAACGTGAGTTTTCGTTCCACTGAGCGTCAGACCCCGTAGAAAAG
ATCAAAGGATCTTCTTGAGATCCTTTTTTTCTGCGCGTAATCTGCTGCTTGCAAACAAAAAAACCACCGC
TACCAGCGGTGGTTTGTTTGCCGGATCAAGAGCTACCAACTCTTTTTCCGAAGGTAACTGGCTTCAGCAG
AGCGCAGATACCAAATACTGTCCTTCTAGTGTAGCCGTAGTTAGGCCACCACTTCAAGAACTCTGTAGCA
CCGCCTACATACCTCGCTCTGCTAATCCTGTTACCAGTGGCTGCTGCCAGTGGCGATAAGTCGTGTCTTA
CCGGGTTGGACTCAAGACGATAGTTACCGGATAAGGCGCAGCGGTCGGGCTGAACGGGGGGTTCGTGCAC
ACAGCCCAGCTTGGAGCGAACGACCTACACCGAACTGAGATACCTACAGCGTGAGCTATGAGAAAGCGCC
ACGCTTCCCGAAGGGAGAAAGGCGGACAGGTATCCGGTAAGCGGCAGGGTCGGAACAGGAGAGCGCACGA
GGGAGCTTCCAGGGGGAAACGCCTGGTATCTTTATAGTCCTGTCGGGTTTCGCCACCTCTGACTTGAGCG
TCGATTTTTGTGATGCTCGTCAGGGGGGCGGAGCCTATGGAAAAACGCCAGCAACGCGGCCTTTTTACGG
TTCCTGGCCTTTTGCTGGCCTTTTGCTCACATGTTCTTTCCTGCGTTATCCCCTGATTCTGTGGATAACC
GTATTACCGCCTTTGAGTGAGCTGATACCGCTCGCCGCAGCCGAACGACCGAGCGCAGCGAGTCAGTGAG
CGAGGAAGCGGAAGAGCGCCTGATGCGGTATTTTCTCCTTACGCATCTGTGCGGTATTTCACACCGCAAT
GGTGCACTCTCAGTACAATCTGCTCTGATGCCGCATAGTTAAGCCAGTATACACTCCGCTATCGCTACGT
GACTGGGTCATGGCTGCGCCCCGACACCCGCCAACACCCGCTGACGCGCCCTGACGGGCTTGTCTGCTCC
CGGCATCCGCTTACAGACAAGCTGTGACCGTCTCCGGGAGCTGCATGTGTCAGAGGTTTTCACCGTCATC
ACCGAAACGCGCGAGGCAGCTGCGGTAAAGCTCATCAGCGTGGTCGTGAAGCGATTCACAGATGTCTGCC
TGTTCATCCGCGTCCAGCTCGTTGAGTTTCTCCAGAAGCGTTAATGTCTGGCTTCTGATAAAGCGGGCCA
TGTTAAGGGCGGTTTTTTCCTGTTTGGTCACTGATGCCTCCGTGTAAGGGGGATTTCTGTTCATGGGGGT
AATGATACCGATGAAACGAGAGAGGATGCTCACGATACGGGTTACTGATGATGAACATGCCCGGTTACTG
GAACGTTGTGAGGGTAAACAACTGGCGGTATGGATGCGGCGGGACCAGAGAAAAATCACTCAGGGTCAAT
GCCAGCGCTTCGTTAATACAGATGTAGGTGTTCCACAGGGTAGCCAGCAGCATCCTGCGATGCAGATCCG
GAACATAATGGTGCAGGGCGCTGACTTCCGCGTTTCCAGACTTTACGAAACACGGAAACCGAAGACCATT
CATGTTGTTGCTCAGGTCGCAGACGTTTTGCAGCAGCAGTCGCTTCACGTTCGCTCGCGTATCGGTGATT
CATTCTGCTAACCAGTAAGGCAACCCCGCCAGCCTAGCCGGGTCCTCAACGACAGGAGCACGATCATGCT
AGTCATGCCCCGCGCCCACCGGAAGGAGCTGACTGGGTTGAAGGCTCTCAAGGGCATCGGTCGAGATCCC
GGTGCCTAATGAGTGAGCTAACTTACATTAATTGCGTTGCGCTCACTGCCCGCTTTCCAGTCGGGAAACC
TGTCGTGCCAGCTGCATTAATGAATCGGCCAACGCGCGGGGAGAGGCGGTTTGCGTATTGGGCGCCAGGG
TGGTTTTTCTTTTCACCAGTGAGACGGGCAACAGCTGATTGCCCTTCACCGCCTGGCCCTGAGAGAGTTG
CAGCAAGCGGTCCACGCTGGTTTGCCCCAGCAGGCGAAAATCCTGTTTGATGGTGGTTAACGGCGGGATA
TAACATGAGCTGTCTTCGGTATCGTCGTATCCCACTACCGAGATGTCCGCACCAACGCGCAGCCCGGACT
CGGTAATGGCGCGCATTGCGCCCAGCGCCATCTGATCGTTGGCAACCAGCATCGCAGTGGGAACGATGCC
CTCATTCAGCATTTGCATGGTTTGTTGAAAACCGGACATGGCACTCCAGTCGCCTTCCCGTTCCGCTATC
GGCTGAATTTGATTGCGAGTGAGATATTTATGCCAGCCAGCCAGACGCAGACGCGCCGAGACAGAACTTA
ATGGGCCCGCTAACAGCGCGATTTGCTGGTGACCCAATGCGACCAGATGCTCCACGCCCAGTCGCGTACC
GTCTTCATGGGAGAAAATAATACTGTTGATGGGTGTCTGGTCAGAGACATCAAGAAATAACGCCGGAACA
TTAGTGCAGGCAGCTTCCACAGCAATGGCATCCTGGTCATCCAGCGGATAGTTAATGATCAGCCCACTGA
CGCGTTGCGCGAGAAGATTGTGCACCGCCGCTTTACAGGCTTCGACGCCGCTTCGTTCTACCATCGACAC
CACCACGCTGGCACCCAGTTGATCGGCGCGAGATTTAATCGCCGCGACAATTTGCGACGGCGCGTGCAGG
GCCAGACTGGAGGTGGCAACGCCAATCAGCAACGACTGTTTGCCCGCCAGTTGTTGTGCCACGCGGTTGG
GAATGTAATTCAGCTCCGCCATCGCCGCTTCCACTTTTTCCCGCGTTTTCGCAGAAACGTGGCTGGCCTG
GTTCACCACGCGGGAAACGGTCTGATAAGAGACACCGGCATACTCTGCGACATCGTATAACGTTACTGGT
TTCACATTCACCACCCTGAATTGACTCTCTTCCGGGCGCTATCATGCCATACCGCGAAAGGTTTTGCGCC
ATTCGATGGTGTCCGGGATCTCGACGCTCTCCCTTATGCGACTCCTGCATTAGGAAGCAGCCCAGTAGTA
GGTTGAGGCCGTTGAGCACCGCCGCCGCAAGGAATGGTGCATGCAAGGAGATGGCGCCCAACAGTCCCCC
GGCCACGGGGCCTGCCACCATACCCACGCCGAAACAAGCGCTCATGAGCCCGAAGTGGCGAGCCCGATCT
TCCCCATCGGTGATGTCGGCGATATAGGCGCCAGCAACCGCACCTGTGGCGCCGGTGATGCCGGCCACGA
TGCGTCCGGCGTAGAGGATCGAGATCGATCTCGATCCCGCGAAA
Features (pLannotate 1.2.2; 27 found; start..end, strand, type, name):
      2..20      +  promoter       T7 promoter: promoter for bacteriophage T7 RNA polymerase
     21..45      +  protein_bind   lac operator: The lac repressor binds to the lac operator to inhibit transcription in E. coli. This inhibition can be relieved by adding lactose or isopropyl-β-D-thiogalactopyranoside (IPTG). lac repressor encoded by lacI
     60..82      +  RBS            RBS: efficient ribosome binding site from bacteriophage T7 gene 10 (Olins and Rangwala, 1989)
     99..116     +  CDS            7xHis (fragment): 6xHis affinity tag
    120..1217    +  CDS            MBP: maltose binding protein from E. coli; malE (mutated); This version of the gene does not encode a signal sequence, so MBP will remain in the cytosol.
   1237..1254    +  protein_bind   attB1 (fragment): mutant version of attB; core recombination site for the Gateway® BP reaction BP Clonase™
   1260..1276    +  CDS            TEV site (fragment): tobacco etch virus (TEV) protease recognition and cleavage site
   1281..2279    +  CDS            Nf1 (fragment): NF1_RAT - Experimental evidence at protein level: Swiss-Prot protein existence level 1. Stimulates the GTPase activity of Ras. NF1 shows greater affinity for Ras GAP, but lower specific activity. May be a regulator of Ras activity (By similarity). From Rattus norvegicus (Rat).
   2287..2304    -  protein_bind   attB2 (fragment): mutant version of attB; core recombination site for the Gateway® BP reaction BP Clonase™
   2404..2421    +  CDS            9xHis (fragment): 9xHis affinity tag
   2468..2583    +  ncRNA          5S rRNA: Accession: RF00001 - 5S ribosomal RNA
   2587..2673    +  terminator     rrnB T1 terminator: Escherichia coli rrnB; transcription terminator T1 from the E. coli rrnB gene
   2765..2792    +  terminator     rrnB T2 terminator: transcription terminator T2 from the E. coli rrnB gene
   2811..2850    +  promoter       AmpR promoter (fragment): bla
   2860..2907    +  terminator     T7 terminator: transcription terminator for bacteriophage T7 RNA polymerase
   2944..3399    +  rep_origin     f1 ori (sequence partly withheld): f1 bacteriophage origin of replication; arrow indicates direction of (+) strand synthesis
   3514..4374    -  CDS            AmpR: β-lactamase; bla; confers resistance to ampicillin, carbenicillin, and related antibiotics
   4375..4467    -  promoter       AmpR promoter: bla
   4548..5136    +  rep_origin     ori: high-copy-number ColE1/pMB1/pBR322/pUC origin of replication
   5322..5461    -  misc_feature   bom: basis of mobility region from pBR322
   5563..5754    -  CDS            rop: Rop protein, which maintains plasmids at low copy number; rop
   5771..6151    +  CDS            YPB1_ECOLX: Protein predicted: Swiss-Prot protein existence level 4. From Escherichia coli.
   6213..6277    -  CDS            TcR (fragment): tetracycline efflux protein; tet; confers resistance to tetracycline
   6292..6313    -  protein_bind   CAP binding site: CAP binding activates transcription in the presence of cAMP. E. coli catabolite activator protein
   6326..7408    -  CDS            lacI: lac repressor; lacI; The lac repressor binds to the lac operator to inhibit transcription in E. coli. This inhibition can be relieved by adding lactose or isopropyl-β-D-thiogalactopyranoside (IPTG).
   7409..7486    -  promoter       lacI promoter: lacI
   7494..7773    -  CDS            TcR (fragment): tetracycline efflux protein; tet; confers resistance to tetracycline
