[The description below was written by a language model from this plasmid's Addgene catalogue record and pLannotate feature annotations shown in this document.]
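Description:
R711-X04-566: His6-MBP-tev-Hs.NF1iso2 (1198-1530) is a 7,797 nt bacterial expression plasmid built by Gateway cloning into the pDest-566 destination backbone, intended for producing a fragment of human neurofibromin (NF1, isoform 2 numbering, residues 1198-1530) in E. coli. It is maintained through a ColE1/pBR322-type origin accompanied by the bom region and the rop gene, which is consistent with its listing as low copy, and it is selected with ampicillin via the β-lactamase (AmpR) gene. An f1 phage origin is also present, and short tetracycline-resistance fragments are non-functional remnants of the pBR322-derived backbone.

Expression is driven by a T7 promoter placed directly upstream of a lac operator, with a plasmid-borne lacI gene supplying repressor, so transcription depends on T7 RNA polymerase in the host and is inducible with IPTG. A T7 gene 10 ribosome binding site initiates translation of a single fusion: an N-terminal His6 tag, a signal-sequence-free maltose binding protein that stays in the cytosol, the attB1 recombination scar, a TEV protease cleavage site, and then the NF1 fragment, followed by attB2. The His6 and MBP modules aid affinity purification and solubility, and TEV cleavage allows them to be removed. The automated annotation matches the insert to rat Nf1, but the catalogue identifies it as human, and the depositor notes that the DNA sequence is optimized. A second His-tag fragment annotated after attB2 appears to be backbone sequence, and the record does not indicate that it is part of the expressed protein. The rrnB T1/T2 and T7 terminators lie downstream. The associated publication concerns structural work on the SPRED1-neurofibromin-KRAS complex, indicating use of the purified protein for structural and biochemical studies.
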