Addgene plasmid #159579: R711-X04-566: His6-MBP-tev-Hs.NF1iso2 (1198-1530)
Purpose: E. coli protein expression of His6-MBP-tev-Hs.NF1 DEF (1198-1530)
Depositing lab: Dominic Esposito. Depositing organization: National Cancer Institute (NCI). Publication: Structural Insights into the SPRED1-Neurofibromin-KRAS Complex and Disruption of SPRED1-Neurofibromin Interaction by Oncogenic EGFR. Yan W, Markegard E, Dharmaiah S, Urisman A, Drew M, Esposito D, Scheffzek K, Nissley DV, McCormick F, Simanshu DK. Cell Rep. 2020 Jul 21;32(3):107909. doi: 10.1016/j.celrep.2020.107909. PubMed 32697994.
Backbone
  Vector backbone: pDest-566
  Vector type: Bacterial Expression
Growth in bacteria
  Bacterial resistance: Ampicillin, 100 μg/mL
  Growth temperature: 37°C
  Growth strain: DH5alpha
  Copy number: Low Copy
Gene/Insert
  Gene/Insert name: His6-MBP-tev-Hs.NF1 DEF (1198-1530)
  Species: H. sapiens (human)
  Entrez Gene: NF1 (a.k.a. NFNS, VRNF, WSS)
  Tag / fusion protein: His6-MBP-tev (N terminal on insert)
  Cloning method: Gateway Cloning
Terms and licenses: Academic/Nonprofit Terms; Industry Terms: Not Available to Industry
Depositor comments: insert contains optimized DNA sequence
How to cite: R711-X04-566: His6-MBP-tev-Hs.NF1iso2 (1198-1530) was a gift from Dominic Esposito (Addgene plasmid # 159579 ; http://n2t.net/addgene:159579 ; RRID:Addgene_159579)
